Addgene plasmid #35124: pAG31
Depositing lab: John McCusker. Depositing organization: Duke University. Publication: Three new dominant drug resistance cassettes for gene disruption in Saccharomyces cerevisiae. Goldstein AL, McCusker JH. Yeast. 1999 Oct;15(14):1541-53. 10.1002/(SICI)1097-0061(199910)15:14<1541::AID-YEA476>3.0.CO;2-K PubMed 10514571.
Backbone
  Vector backbone: pFA6
  Modifications to backbone: Transformed E.coli cells are resistant to ampicillin. The plasmid contains the pat1 gene from Streptomyces viridochromogenes encoding phosphinothricin N-acetyl-transferase and confers resistance to the antibiotic bialaphos of transformed yeasts. Other plasmids conferring bialaphos resistance: pAG29. Plasmid usefull as template for PCR to create gene deletions. Integrative transformation of the respective PCR fragment and selection of the mutants. The plasmid provides the possibility for a marker rescue by homologous recombination at the direct repeats.
  Vector type: Yeast replicating
  Selectable markers: Bialaphos
Growth in bacteria
  Bacterial resistance: Ampicillin, 100 μg/mL
  Growth temperature: 37°C
  Growth strain: DH5alpha
  Copy number: High Copy
Gene/Insert
  Gene/Insert name: patMX3
  Species: Streptomyces viridochromogenes
Terms and licenses: Academic/Nonprofit Terms; Industry Terms: Not Available to Industry
How to cite: pAG31 was a gift from John McCusker (Addgene plasmid # 35124 ; http://n2t.net/addgene:35124 ; RRID:Addgene_35124)
