[The description below was written by a language model from this plasmid's Addgene catalogue record and pLannotate feature annotations shown in this document.]
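Description:
pAG31 is a 4.7 kb pFA6-based plasmid carrying the patMX3 dominant drug-resistance cassette for gene disruption in Saccharomyces cerevisiae. It is maintained in E. coli as a high-copy plasmid through a ColE1/pUC-type origin and an ampicillin resistance gene (β-lactamase with its own promoter). The backbone also retains short rop, bom and lacI remnants, and SP6 and T7 promoters flank the cassette region. The catalogue lists the vector type as "yeast replicating", but the feature table shows no yeast origin or centromere. This fits the recorded use of the plasmid as a PCR template rather than as an episome in yeast.

The payload is the pat1 open reading frame from Streptomyces viridochromogenes, which encodes phosphinothricin N-acetyltransferase. It sits between the Ashbya gossypii TEF promoter and TEF terminator, so it is expressed in yeast from heterologous regulatory sequences and confers resistance to bialaphos. On either side of this unit, in the same orientation, the annotation detects two segments scored as LEU2-like fragments. Their positions probably correspond to the direct repeats mentioned in the record, though the table does not label them as such.

In use, the cassette is amplified with primers that add homology to a target locus. The PCR product is integrated by transformation, and deletion mutants are selected on bialaphos. Homologous recombination between the flanking direct repeats can later excise the marker, allowing marker rescue. The record names pAG29 as another plasmid conferring bialaphos resistance.
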