Features (pLannotate 1.2.2; 13 found; start..end, strand, type, name):
     65..283     +  CDS            LEU2 (fragment): LEU3_YEAST - Experimental evidence at protein level: Swiss-Prot protein existence level 1. Catalyzes the oxidation of 3-carboxy-2-hydroxy-4- methylpentanoate (3-isopropylmalate) to 3-carboxy-4-methyl-2- oxopentanoate. The product decarboxylates to 4-methyl-2 oxopentanoate. From Saccharomyces cerevisiae (strain ATCC 204508 / S288c) (Baker's yeast).
    572..915     +  promoter       TEF promoter: Ashbya gossypii TEF promoter
    970..1422    +  CDS            BlpR: phosphinothricin acetyltransferase; Streptomyces viridochromogenes pat1; confers resistance to bialaphos or phosphinothricin
   1476..1673    +  terminator     TEF terminator: Ashbya gossypii TEF terminator
   1684..2013    +  CDS            LEU2 (fragment): LEU3_YEAST - Experimental evidence at protein level: Swiss-Prot protein existence level 1. Catalyzes the oxidation of 3-carboxy-2-hydroxy-4- methylpentanoate (3-isopropylmalate) to 3-carboxy-4-methyl-2- oxopentanoate. The product decarboxylates to 4-methyl-2 oxopentanoate. From Saccharomyces cerevisiae (strain ATCC 204508 / S288c) (Baker's yeast).
   2341..2359    -  promoter       T7 promoter: promoter for bacteriophage T7 RNA polymerase
   2381..2434    -  CDS            lacI (fragment): lac repressor; lacI; The lac repressor binds to the lac operator to inhibit transcription in E. coli. This inhibition can be relieved by adding lactose or isopropyl-β-D-thiogalactopyranoside (IPTG).
   2617..3205    -  rep_origin     ori: high-copy-number ColE1/pMB1/pBR322/pUC origin of replication
   3376..4236    -  CDS            AmpR: β-lactamase; bla; confers resistance to ampicillin, carbenicillin, and related antibiotics
   4237..4341    -  promoter       AmpR promoter: bla
   4436..4471    +  CDS            rop (fragment): Rop protein, which maintains plasmids at low copy number; rop
   4573..4624    +  misc_feature   bom (fragment): basis of mobility region from pBR322
   4687..2       +  promoter       SP6 promoter (across the origin): promoter for bacteriophage SP6 RNA polymerase
>Addgene plasmid #35124 | pAG31 | depositor full sequence | sequence record 83376 | pAG31 sequence 4703 bps
GAACGCGGCCGCCAGCTGAAGCTTCGTACGCTGCAGGTCGACGGATCCCCGGGTTAATTAAGGCGCGCCA
GATCTGCCCGCCGGGAAGGCGAACCCGATCGGATGCATCCTCTCTGCTGCCATGATGCTGAAGTTGTCGT
TGAACATGGTTGCTGCCGGCGAGGCGGTCGAGCAGGCAGTGCAGGAGGTGTTGGACTCGGGAGTCAGAAC
GGGCGACCTGCTCGGCTCGAGCTCCACTTCGGAGGTTGGCGACGCCATTGCGCTTGCAGTTAAGGAAGCC
TTGCGCAGGCAATCCGCAGCTGGTCTGAGCTAGCCTCGAGGACCCTTCTCTTTAGACTATTCTACTCTTA
TGCACGTAAAAAATTCTAGGAAATATGTATTAACTAGGAGTAAAATAACCGGCTAGTGGCATTCATATAG
CCGTCTGTTTACATCTACATCACACATTTCGAGTGTATATCTCGCAACGTTGGCGTTAAATAGGCAGTCA
ATGGCCCGACCATTCTATGGTGTTTAGGTCGATGCCATCTTTGTACAGCTTGCCTCGTCCCCGCCGGGTC
ACCCGGCCAGCGACATGGAGGCCCAGAATACCCTCCTTGACAGTCTTGACGTGCGCAGCTCAGGGGCATG
ATGTGACTGTCGCCCGTACATTTAGCCCATACATCCCCATGTATAATCATTTGCATCCATACATTTTGAT
GGCCGCACGGCGCGAAGCAAAAATTACGGCTCCTCGCTGCAGACCTGCGAGCAGGGAAACGCTCCCCTCA
CAGACGCGTTGAATTGTCCCCACGCCGCGCCCCTGTAGAGAAATATAAAAGGTTAGGATTTGCCACTGAG
GTTCTTCTTTCATATACTTCCTTTTAAAATCTTGCTAGGATACAGTTCTCACATCACATCCGAACATAAA
CAACCATGGGTAGCCCAGAACGACGCCCGGTCGAGATCCGTCCCGCCACCGCCGCCGACATGGCGGCGGT
CTGCGACATCGTCAATCACTACATCGAGACGAGCACGGTCAACTTCCGTACGGAGCCGCAGACTCCGCAG
GAGTGGATCGACGACCTGGAGCGCCTCCAGGACCGCTACCCCTGGCTCGTCGCCGAGGTGGAGGGCGTCG
TCGCCGGCATCGCCTACGCCGGCCCCTGGAAGGCCCGCAACGCCTACGACTGGACCGTCGAGTCGACGGT
GTACGTCTCCCACCGGCACCAGCGGCTCGGACTGGGCTCCACCCTCTACACCCACCTGCTGAAGTCCATG
GAGGCCCAGGGCTTCAAGAGCGTGGTCGCCGTCATCGGACTGCCCAACGACCCGAGCGTGCGCCTGCACG
AGGCGCTCGGATACACCGCGCGCGGGACGCTGCGGGCAGCCGGCTACAAGCACGGGGGCTGGCACGACGT
GGGGTTCTGGCAGCGCGACTTCGAGCTGCCGGCCCCGCCCCGCCCCGTCCGGCCCGTCACACAGATCTAA
TCAGTACTGACAATAAAAAGATTCTTGTTTTCAAGAACTTGTCATTTGTATAGTTTTTTTATATTGTAGT
TGTTCTATTTTAATCAAATGTTAGCGTGATTTATATTTTTTTTCGCCTCGACATCATCTGCCCAGATGCG
AAGTTAAGTGCGCAGAAAGTAATATCATGCGTCAATCGTATGTGAATGCTGGTCGCTATACTGCTGTCGA
TTCGATACTAACGCCGCCATCCAGTGTCGACTAGGGTTGCTGCCATCGGCCTCGCTCGCGTCTTTGCCGG
ATAGCAAGAGCGCCTTTGGCCTCTACGAGCCCTGCCACGGCTCTGCGCCCGATCTGCCCGCCGGGAAGGC
GAACCCGATCGGATGCATCCTCTCTGCTGCCATGATGCTGAAGTTGTCGTTGAACATGGTTGCTGCCGGC
GAGGCGGTCGAGCAGGCAGTGCAGGAGGTGTTGGACTCGGGAGTCAGAACGGGCGACCTGCTCGGCTCGA
GCTCCACTTCGGAGGTTGGCGACGCCATTGCGCTTGCAGTTAAGGAAGCCTTGCGCAGGCAATCCGCAGC
TGGTCTGAGCTAGCCTCGAGGACCCTTCTCTTTAGACTATTCTACTCTTATGCACGTAAAAAATTCTAGG
AAATATGTATTAACTAGGAGTAAAATAACCGGCTAGTGGCATTCATATAGCCGTCTGTTTACATCTACAT
CACACATTTCGAGTGTATATCTCGCAACGTTGGCGTTAAATAGGCAGTCAATGGCCCGACCATTCTATGG
TGTTTAGGTCGATGCCATCTTTGTACGTTTAAACGAGCTCGAATTCATCGATGATATCAGATCCACTAGT
GGCCTATGCGGCCGCGGATCTGCCGGTCTCCCTATAGTGAGTCGTATTAATTTCGATAAGCCAGGTTAAC
CTGCATTAATGAATCGGCCAACGCGCGGGGAGAGGCGGTTTGCGTATTGGGCGCTCTTCCGCTTCCTCGC
TCACTGACTCGCTGCGCTCGGTCGTTCGGCTGCGGCGAGCGGTATCAGCTCACTCAAAGGCGGTAATACG
GTTATCCACAGAATCAGGGGATAACGCAGGAAAGAACATGTGAGCAAAAGGCCAGCAAAAGGCCAGGAAC
CGTAAAAAGGCCGCGTTGCTGGCGTTTTTCCATAGGCTCCGCCCCCCTGACGAGCATCACAAAAATCGAC
GCTCAAGTCAGAGGTGGCGAAACCCGACAGGACTATAAAGATACCAGGCGTTTCCCCCTGGAAGCTCCCT
CGTGCGCTCTCCTGTTCCGACCCTGCCGCTTACCGGATACCTGTCCGCCTTTCTCCCTTCGGGAAGCGTG
GCGCTTTCTCAATGCTCACGCTGTAGGTATCTCAGTTCGGTGTAGGTCGTTCGCTCCAAGCTGGGCTGTG
TGCACGAACCCCCCGTTCAGCCCGACCGCTGCGCCTTATCCGGTAACTATCGTCTTGAGTCCAACCCGGT
AAGACACGACTTATCGCCACTGGCAGCAGCCACTGGTAACAGGATTAGCAGAGCGAGGTATGTAGGCGGT
GCTACAGAGTTCTTGAAGTGGTGGCCTAACTACGGCTACACTAGAAGGACAGTATTTGGTATCTGCGCTC
TGCTGAAGCCAGTTACCTTCGGAAAAAGAGTTGGTAGCTCTTGATCCGGCAAACAAACCACCGCTGGTAG
CGGTGGTTTTTTTGTTTGCAAGCAGCAGATTACGCGCAGAAAAAAAGGATCTCAAGAAGATCCTTTGATC
TTTTCTACGGGGTCTGACGCTCAGTGGAACGAAAACTCACGTTAAGGGATTTTGGTCATGAGATTATCAA
AAAGGATCTTCACCTAGATCCTTTTAAATTAAAAATGAAGTTTTAAATCAATCTAAAGTATATATGAGTA
AACTTGGTCTGACAGTTACCAATGCTTAATCAGTGAGGCACCTATCTCAGCGATCTGTCTATTTCGTTCA
TCCATAGTTGCCTGACTCCCCGTCGTGTAGATAACTACGATACGGGAGGGCTTACCATCTGGCCCCAGTG
CTGCAATGATACCGCGAGACCCACGCTCACCGGCTCCAGATTTATCAGCAATAAACCAGCCAGCCGGAAG
GGCCGAGCGCAGAAGTGGTCCTGCAACTTTATCCGCCTCCATCCAGTCTATTAATTGTTGCCGGGAAGCT
AGAGTAAGTAGTTCGCCAGTTAATAGTTTGCGCAACGTTGTTGCCATTGCTACAGGCATCGTGGTGTCAC
GCTCGTCGTTTGGTATGGCTTCATTCAGCTCCGGTTCCCAACGATCAAGGCGAGTTACATGATCCCCCAT
GTTGTGCAAAAAAGCGGTTAGCTCCTTCGGTCCTCCGATCGTTGTCAGAAGTAAGTTGGCCGCAGTGTTA
TCACTCATGGTTATGGCAGCACTGCATAATTCTCTTACTGTCATGCCATCCGTAAGATGCTTTTCTGTGA
CTGGTGAGTACTCAACCAAGTCATTCTGAGAATAGTGTATGCGGCGACCGAGTTGCTCTTGCCCGGCGTC
AATACGGGATAATACCGCGCCACATAGCAGAACTTTAAAAGTGCTCATCATTGGAAAACGTTCTTCGGGG
CGAAAACTCTCAAGGATCTTACCGCTGTTGAGATCCAGTTCGATGTAACCCACTCGTGCACCCAACTGAT
CTTCAGCATCTTTTACTTTCACCAGCGTTTCTGGGTGAGCAAAAACAGGAAGGCAAAATGCCGCAAAAAA
GGGAATAAGGGCGACACGGAAATGTTGAATACTCATACTCTTCCTTTTTCAATATTATTGAAGCATTTAT
CAGGGTTATTGTCTCATGAGCGGATACATATTTGAATGTATTTAGAAAAATAAACAAATAGGGGTTCCGC
GCACATTTCCCCGAAAAGTGCCACCTGACGTCTAAGAAACCATTATTATCATGACATTAACCTATAAAAA
TAGGCGTATCACGAGGCCCTTTCGTCTCGCGCGTTTCGGTGATGACGGTGAAAACCTCTGACACATGCAG
CTCCCGGAGACGGTCACAGCTTGTCTGTAAGCGGATGCCGGGAGCAGACAAGCCCGTCAGGGCGCGTCAG
CGGGTGTTGGCGGGTGTCGGGGCTGGCTTAACTATGCGGCATCAGAGCAGATTGTACTGAGAGTGCACCA
TATGGACATATTGTCGTTAGAACGCGGCTACAATTAATACATAACCTTATGTATCATACACATACGATTT
AGGTGACACTATA
