>Addgene plasmid #35124 | pAG31 | addgene partial sequence | sequence record 52327 | T7 5'-TAATACGACTCACTATAGGG-3'
TAGTGGATCTGATATCATCGATGAATTCGAGCTCGTTTACCGTTTAAACGTACAAAGATGGCATCGACCT
AAACACCATAGAATGGTCGGGCCATTGACTGCCTATTTAACGCCAACGTTGCGAGATATACACTCGAAAT
GTGTGATGTAGATGTAAACAGACGGCTATATGAATGCCACTAGCCGGTTATTTTACTTCTAGTTAATACA
TATTTCCTAGAATTTTTTACGTGCATAAGAGTAGAATAGTCTAAAGAGAAGGGTCCTCGAGGCTAGCTCA
GACCAGCTGCGGATTGCCTGCGCAAGGCTTCCTTAACTGCAAGCGCAATGGCGTCGCCAACCTCCGAAGT
GGAGCTCGAGCCGAGCAGGTCGCCCGTTCTGACTCCCGAGTCCAACACCTCCTGCACTGCCTGCTCGACC
GCCTCGCCGGCAGCAACCATGTTCAACGACAACTTCAGCATCATGGCAGCAGAGAGGATGCATCCGATCG
GGTTCGCCTTCCCGGCGGGCAGATCGGGCGCAGAGCCGTGGCAGGGCTCGTAGAGGCCAAAGGCGCTCTT
GCTATCCGGCAAAGACGCGAGCGAGGCCGATGGCAGCAACCCTAGTCGACACTGGATGGCGGCGTTAGTA
TCGAATCGACAGCAGTATAGCGACCAGCATTCACATACGATTGACGCATGATATTACTTTCTGCGCACTT
AACTTCGCATCTGGGCAGATGATGTCGAGGCGAAAAAAA
