>Addgene plasmid #35124 | pAG31 | addgene partial sequence | sequence record 53356 | Tef-promoter-F 5'-GGATACAGTTCTCACATCAC
AGCCCAGAACGACGCCCGGTCGAGATCCGTCCCGCCACCGCCGCCGACATGGCGGCGGTCTGCGACATCG
TCAATCACTACATCGAGACGAGCACGGTCAACTTCCGTACGGAGCCGCAGACTCCGCAGGAGTGGATCGA
CGACCTGGAGCGCCTCCAGGACCGCTACCCCTGGCTCGTCGCCGAGGTGGAGGGCGTCGTCGCCGGCATC
GCCTACGCCGGCCCCTGGAAGGCCCGCAACGCCTACGACTGGACCGTCGAGTCGACGGTGTACGTCTCCC
ACCGGCACCAGCGGCTCGGACTGGGCTCCACCCTCTACACCCACCTGCTGAAGTCCATGGAGGCCCAGGG
CTTCAAGAGCGTGGTCGCCGTCATCGGACTGCCCAACGACCCGAGCGTGCGCCTGCACGAGGCGCTCGGA
TACACCGCGCGCGGGACGCTGCGGGCAGCCGGCTACAAGCACGGGGGCTGGCACGACGTGGGGTTCTGGC
AGCGCGACTTCGAGCTGCCGGCCCCGCCCCGCCCCGTCCGGCCCGTCACACAGATCTAATCAGTACTGAC
AATAAAAAGATTCTTGTTTTCAAGAACTTGTCATTTGTATAGTTTTTTTATATTGTAGTTGTTCTATTTT
AATCAAATGTTAGCGTGATTTATATTTTTTTTCGCCTCGACATCATCTGCCCAGATGCGAAGTTAAGTGC
GCAGAAAGTAATATCATGCGTCAATCGTATGTGAATGCTGGTCGCTATACTGCTG
